>Addgene plasmid #101073 | PX458_RERE_1 | addgene full sequence | sequence record 194532 | Addgene NGS Result
TTTTGCTCACATGTGAGGGCCTATTTCCCATGATTCCTTCATATTTGCATATACGATACAAGGCTGTTAG
AGAGATAATTGGAATTAATTTGACTGTAAACACAAAGATATTAGTACAAAATACGTGACGTAGAAAGTAA
TAATTTCTTGGGTAGTTTGCAGTTTTAAAATTATGTTTTAAAATGGACTATCATATGCTTACCGTAACTT
GAAAGTATTTCGATTTCTTGGCTTTATATATCTTGTGGAAAGGACGAAACACCGTTATTTATTTGTTAAC
GCGTTTTAGAGCTAGAAATAGCAAGTTAAAATAAGGCTAGTCCGTTATCAACTTGAAAAAGTGGCACCGA
GTCGGTGCTTTTTTGTTTTAGAGCTAGAAATAGCAAGTTAAAATAAGGCTAGTCCGTTTTTAGCGCGTGC
GCCAATTCTGCAGACAAATGGCTCTAGAGGTACCCGTTACATAACTTACGGTAAATGGCCCGCCTGGCTG
ACCGCCCAACGACCCCCGCCCATTGACGTCAATAGTAACGCCAATAGGGACTTTCCATTGACGTCAATGG
GTGGAGTATTTACGGTAAACTGCCCACTTGGCAGTACATCAAGTGTATCATATGCCAAGTACGCCCCCTA
TTGACGTCAATGACGGTAAATGGCCCGCCTGGCATTGTGCCCAGTACATGACCTTATGGGACTTTCCTAC
TTGGCAGTACATCTACGTATTAGTCATCGCTATTACCATGGTCGAGGTGAGCCCCACGTTCTGCTTCACT
CTCCCCATCTCCCCCCCCTCCCCACCCCCAATTTTGTATTTATTTATTTTTTAATTATTTTGTGCAGCGA
TGGGGGCGGGGGGGGGGGGGGGGCGCGCGCCAGGCGGGGCGGGGCGGGGCGAGGGGCGGGGCGGGGCGAG
GCGGAGAGGTGCGGCGGCAGCCAATCAGAGCGGCGCGCTCCGAAAGTTTCCTTTTATGGCGAGGCGGCGG
CGGCGGCGGCCCTATAAAAAGCGAAGCGCGCGGCGGGCGGGAGTCGCTGCGCGCTGCCTTCGCCCCGTGC
CCCGCTCCGCCGCCGCCTCGCGCCGCCCGCCCCGGCTCTGACTGACCGCGTTACTCCCACAGGTGAGCGG
GCGGGACGGCCCTTCTCCTCCGGGCTGTAATTAGCTGAGCAAGAGGTAAGGGTTTAAGGGATGGTTGGTT
GGTGGGGTATTAATGTTTAATTACCTGGAGCACCTGCCTGAAATCACTTTTTTTCAGGTTGGACCGGTGC
CACCATGGACTATAAGGACCACGACGGAGACTACAAGGATCATGATATTGATTACAAAGACGATGACGAT
AAGATGGCCCCAAAGAAGAAGCGGAAGGTCGGTATCCACGGAGTCCCAGCAGCCGACAAGAAGTACAGCA
TCGGCCTGGACATCGGCACCAACTCTGTGGGCTGGGCCGTGATCACCGACGAGTACAAGGTGCCCAGCAA
GAAATTCAAGGTGCTGGGCAACACCGACCGGCACAGCATCAAGAAGAACCTGATCGGAGCCCTGCTGTTC
GACAGCGGCGAAACAGCCGAGGCCACCCGGCTGAAGAGAACCGCCAGAAGAAGATACACCAGACGGAAGA
ACCGGATCTGCTATCTGCAAGAGATCTTCAGCAACGAGATGGCCAAGGTGGACGACAGCTTCTTCCACAG
ACTGGAAGAGTCCTTCCTGGTGGAAGAGGATAAGAAGCACGAGCGGCACCCCATCTTCGGCAACATCGTG
GACGAGGTGGCCTACCACGAGAAGTACCCCACCATCTACCACCTGAGAAAGAAACTGGTGGACAGCACCG
ACAAGGCCGACCTGCGGCTGATCTATCTGGCCCTGGCCCACATGATCAAGTTCCGGGGCCACTTCCTGAT
CGAGGGCGACCTGAACCCCGACAACAGCGACGTGGACAAGCTGTTCATCCAGCTGGTGCAGACCTACAAC
CAGCTGTTCGAGGAAAACCCCATCAACGCCAGCGGCGTGGACGCCAAGGCCATCCTGTCTGCCAGACTGA
GCAAGAGCAGACGGCTGGAAAATCTGATCGCCCAGCTGCCCGGCGAGAAGAAGAATGGCCTGTTCGGAAA
CCTGATTGCCCTGAGCCTGGGCCTGACCCCCAACTTCAAGAGCAACTTCGACCTGGCCGAGGATGCCAAA
CTGCAGCTGAGCAAGGACACCTACGACGACGACCTGGACAACCTGCTGGCCCAGATCGGCGACCAGTACG
CCGACCTGTTTCTGGCCGCCAAGAACCTGTCCGACGCCATCCTGCTGAGCGACATCCTGAGAGTGAACAC
CGAGATCACCAAGGCCCCCCTGAGCGCCTCTATGATCAAGAGATACGACGAGCACCACCAGGACCTGACC
CTGCTGAAAGCTCTCGTGCGGCAGCAGCTGCCTGAGAAGTACAAAGAGATTTTCTTCGACCAGAGCAAGA
ACGGCTACGCCGGCTACATTGACGGCGGAGCCAGCCAGGAAGAGTTCTACAAGTTCATCAAGCCCATCCT
GGAAAAGATGGACGGCACCGAGGAACTGCTCGTGAAGCTGAACAGAGAGGACCTGCTGCGGAAGCAGCGG
ACCTTCGACAACGGCAGCATCCCCCACCAGATCCACCTGGGAGAGCTGCACGCCATTCTGCGGCGGCAGG
AAGATTTTTACCCATTCCTGAAGGACAACCGGGAAAAGATCGAGAAGATCCTGACCTTCCGCATCCCCTA
CTACGTGGGCCCTCTGGCCAGGGGAAACAGCAGATTCGCCTGGATGACCAGAAAGAGCGAGGAAACCATC
ACCCCCTGGAACTTCGAGGAAGTGGTGGACAAGGGCGCTTCCGCCCAGAGCTTCATCGAGCGGATGACCA
ACTTCGATAAGAACCTGCCCAACGAGAAGGTGCTGCCCAAGCACAGCCTGCTGTACGAGTACTTCACCGT
GTATAACGAGCTGACCAAAGTGAAATACGTGACCGAGGGAATGAGAAAGCCCGCCTTCCTGAGCGGCGAG
CAGAAAAAGGCCATCGTGGACCTGCTGTTCAAGACCAACCGGAAAGTGACCGTGAAGCAGCTGAAAGAGG
ACTACTTCAAGAAAATCGAGTGCTTCGACTCCGTGGAAATCTCCGGCGTGGAAGATCGGTTCAACGCCTC
CCTGGGCACATACCACGATCTGCTGAAAATTATCAAGGACAAGGACTTCCTGGACAATGAGGAAAACGAG
GACATTCTGGAAGATATCGTGCTGACCCTGACACTGTTTGAGGACAGAGAGATGATCGAGGAACGGCTGA
AAACCTATGCCCACCTGTTCGACGACAAAGTGATGAAGCAGCTGAAGCGGCGGAGATACACCGGCTGGGG
CAGGCTGAGCCGGAAGCTGATCAACGGCATCCGGGACAAGCAGTCCGGCAAGACAATCCTGGATTTCCTG
AAGTCCGACGGCTTCGCCAACAGAAACTTCATGCAGCTGATCCACGACGACAGCCTGACCTTTAAAGAGG
ACATCCAGAAAGCCCAGGTGTCCGGCCAGGGCGATAGCCTGCACGAGCACATTGCCAATCTGGCCGGCAG
CCCCGCCATTAAGAAGGGCATCCTGCAGACAGTGAAGGTGGTGGACGAGCTCGTGAAAGTGATGGGCCGG
CACAAGCCCGAGAACATCGTGATCGAAATGGCCAGAGAGAACCAGACCACCCAGAAGGGACAGAAGAACA
GCCGCGAGAGAATGAAGCGGATCGAAGAGGGCATCAAAGAGCTGGGCAGCCAGATCCTGAAAGAACACCC
CGTGGAAAACACCCAGCTGCAGAACGAGAAGCTGTACCTGTACTACCTGCAGAATGGGCGGGATATGTAC
GTGGACCAGGAACTGGACATCAACCGGCTGTCCGACTACGATGTGGACCATATCGTGCCTCAGAGCTTTC
TGAAGGACGACTCCATCGACAACAAGGTGCTGACCAGAAGCGACAAGAACCGGGGCAAGAGCGACAACGT
GCCCTCCGAAGAGGTCGTGAAGAAGATGAAGAACTACTGGCGGCAGCTGCTGAACGCCAAGCTGATTACC
CAGAGAAAGTTCGACAATCTGACCAAGGCCGAGAGAGGCGGCCTGAGCGAACTGGATAAGGCCGGCTTCA
TCAAGAGACAGCTGGTGGAAACCCGGCAGATCACAAAGCACGTGGCACAGATCCTGGACTCCCGGATGAA
CACTAAGTACGACGAGAATGACAAGCTGATCCGGGAAGTGAAAGTGATCACCCTGAAGTCCAAGCTGGTG
TCCGATTTCCGGAAGGATTTCCAGTTTTACAAAGTGCGCGAGATCAACAACTACCACCACGCCCACGACG
CCTACCTGAACGCCGTCGTGGGAACCGCCCTGATCAAAAAGTACCCTAAGCTGGAAAGCGAGTTCGTGTA
CGGCGACTACAAGGTGTACGACGTGCGGAAGATGATCGCCAAGAGCGAGCAGGAAATCGGCAAGGCTACC
GCCAAGTACTTCTTCTACAGCAACATCATGAACTTTTTCAAGACCGAGATTACCCTGGCCAACGGCGAGA
TCCGGAAGCGGCCTCTGATCGAGACAAACGGCGAAACCGGGGAGATCGTGTGGGATAAGGGCCGGGATTT
TGCCACCGTGCGGAAAGTGCTGAGCATGCCCCAAGTGAATATCGTGAAAAAGACCGAGGTGCAGACAGGC
GGCTTCAGCAAAGAGTCTATCCTGCCCAAGAGGAACAGCGATAAGCTGATCGCCAGAAAGAAGGACTGGG
ACCCTAAGAAGTACGGCGGCTTCGACAGCCCCACCGTGGCCTATTCTGTGCTGGTGGTGGCCAAAGTGGA
AAAGGGCAAGTCCAAGAAACTGAAGAGTGTGAAAGAGCTGCTGGGGATCACCATCATGGAAAGAAGCAGC
TTCGAGAAGAATCCCATCGACTTTCTGGAAGCCAAGGGCTACAAAGAAGTGAAAAAGGACCTGATCATCA
AGCTGCCTAAGTACTCCCTGTTCGAGCTGGAAAACGGCCGGAAGAGAATGCTGGCCTCTGCCGGCGAACT
GCAGAAGGGAAACGAACTGGCCCTGCCCTCCAAATATGTGAACTTCCTGTACCTGGCCAGCCACTATGAG
AAGCTGAAGGGCTCCCCCGAGGATAATGAGCAGAAACAGCTGTTTGTGGAACAGCACAAGCACTACCTGG
ACGAGATCATCGAGCAGATCAGCGAGTTCTCCAAGAGAGTGATCCTGGCCGACGCTAATCTGGACAAAGT
GCTGTCCGCCTACAACAAGCACCGGGATAAGCCCATCAGAGAGCAGGCCGAGAATATCATCCACCTGTTT
ACCCTGACCAATCTGGGAGCCCCTGCCGCCTTCAAGTACTTTGACACCACCATCGACCGGAAGAGGTACA
CCAGCACCAAAGAGGTGCTGGACGCCACCCTGATCCACCAGAGCATCACCGGCCTGTACGAGACACGGAT
CGACCTGTCTCAGCTGGGAGGCGACAAAAGGCCGGCGGCCACGAAAAAGGCCGGCCAGGCAAAAAAGAAA
AAGGAATTCGGCAGTGGAGAGGGCAGAGGAAGTCTGCTAACATGCGGTGACGTCGAGGAGAATCCTGGCC
CAGTGAGCAAGGGCGAGGAGCTGTTCACCGGGGTGGTGCCCATCCTGGTCGAGCTGGACGGCGACGTAAA
CGGCCACAAGTTCAGCGTGTCCGGCGAGGGCGAGGGCGATGCCACCTACGGCAAGCTGACCCTGAAGTTC
ATCTGCACCACCGGCAAGCTGCCCGTGCCCTGGCCCACCCTCGTGACCACCCTGACCTACGGCGTGCAGT
GCTTCAGCCGCTACCCCGACCACATGAAGCAGCACGACTTCTTCAAGTCCGCCATGCCCGAAGGCTACGT
CCAGGAGCGCACCATCTTCTTCAAGGACGACGGCAACTACAAGACCCGCGCCGAGGTGAAGTTCGAGGGC
GACACCCTGGTGAACCGCATCGAGCTGAAGGGCATCGACTTCAAGGAGGACGGCAACATCCTGGGGCACA
AGCTGGAGTACAACTACAACAGCCACAACGTCTATATCATGGCCGACAAGCAGAAGAACGGCATCAAGGT
GAACTTCAAGATCCGCCACAACATCGAGGACGGCAGCGTGCAGCTCGCCGACCACTACCAGCAGAACACC
CCCATCGGCGACGGCCCCGTGCTGCTGCCCGACAACCACTACCTGAGCACCCAGTCCGCCCTGAGCAAAG
ACCCCAACGAGAAGCGCGATCACATGGTCCTGCTGGAGTTCGTGACCGCCGCCGGGATCACTCTCGGCAT
GGACGAGCTGTACAAGGAATTCTAACTAGAGCTCGCTGATCAGCCTCGACTGTGCCTTCTAGTTGCCAGC
CATCTGTTGTTTGCCCCTCCCCCGTGCCTTCCTTGACCCTGGAAGGTGCCACTCCCACTGTCCTTTCCTA
ATAAAATGAGGAAATTGCATCGCATTGTCTGAGTAGGTGTCATTCTATTCTGGGGGGTGGGGTGGGGCAG
GACAGCAAGGGGGAGGATTGGGAAGAGAATAGCAGGCATGCTGGGGAGCGGCCGCAGGAACCCCTAGTGA
TGGAGTTGGCCACTCCCTCTCTGCGCGCTCGCTCGCTCACTGAGGCCGGGCGACCAAAGGTCGCCCGACG
CCCGGGCTTTGCCCGGGCGGCCTCAGTGAGCGAGCGAGCGCGCAGCTGCCTGCAGGGGCGCCTGATGCGG
TATTTTCTCCTTACGCATCTGTGCGGTATTTCACACCGCATA
[95 nt withheld, positions 6763-6857]
T
[46 nt withheld, positions 6859-6904]
C
[141 nt withheld, positions 6906-7046]
CCTTTGACGTTGGAGTCCACGTTCTTT
[37 nt withheld, positions 7074-7110]
ACTCTATCTCGGGCTATTCTTTTGATTTATAAGGGATTTTGCCGATTTCGGTCTATTGGTTAAAAAATGA
GCTGATTTAACAAAAATTTAACGCGAATTTTAACAAAATATTAACGTTTACAATTTTATGGTGCACTCTC
AGTACAATCTGCTCTGATGCCGCATAGTTAAGCCAGCCCCGACACCCGCCAACACCCGCTGACGCGCCCT
GACGGGCTTGTCTGCTCCCGGCATCCGCTTACAGACAAGCTGTGACCGTCTCCGGGAGCTGCATGTGTCA
GAGGTTTTCACCGTCATCACCGAAACGCGCGAGACGAAAGGGCCTCGTGATACGCCTATTTTTATAGGTT
AATGTCATGATAATAATGGTTTCTTAGACGTCAGGTGGCACTTTTCGGGGAAATGTGCGCGGAACCCCTA
TTTGTTTATTTTTCTAAATACATTCAAATATGTATCCGCTCATGAGACAATAACCCTGATAAATGCTTCA
ATAATATTGAAAAAGGAAGAGTATGAGTATTCAACATTTCCGTGTCGCCCTTATTCCCTTTTTTGCGGCA
TTTTGCCTTCCTGTTTTTGCTCACCCAGAAACGCTGGTGAAAGTAAAAGATGCTGAAGATCAGTTGGGTG
CACGAGTGGGTTACATCGAACTGGATCTCAACAGCGGTAAGATCCTTGAGAGTTTTCGCCCCGAAGAACG
TTTTCCAATGATGAGCACTTTTAAAGTTCTGCTATGTGGCGCGGTATTATCCCGTATTGACGCCGGGCAA
GAGCAACTCGGTCGCCGCATACACTATTCTCAGAATGACTTGGTTGAGTACTCACCAGTCACAGAAAAGC
ATCTTACGGATGGCATGACAGTAAGAGAATTATGCAGTGCTGCCATAACCATGAGTGATAACACTGCGGC
CAACTTACTTCTGACAACGATCGGAGGACCGAAGGAGCTAACCGCTTTTTTGCACAACATGGGGGATCAT
GTAACTCGCCTTGATCGTTGGGAACCGGAGCTGAATGAAGCCATACCAAACGACGAGCGTGACACCACGA
TGCCTGTAGCAATGGCAACAACGTTGCGCAAACTATTAACTGGCGAACTACTTACTCTAGCTTCCCGGCA
ACAATTAATAGACTGGATGGAGGCGGATAAAGTTGCAGGACCACTTCTGCGCTCGGCCCTTCCGGCTGGC
TGGTTTATTGCTGATAAATCTGGAGCCGGTGAGCGTGGAAGCCGCGGTATCATTGCAGCACTGGGGCCAG
ATGGTAAGCCCTCCCGTATCGTAGTTATCTACACGACGGGGAGTCAGGCAACTATGGATGAACGAAATAG
ACAGATCGCTGAGATAGGTGCCTCACTGATTAAGCATTGGTAACTGTCAGACCAAGTTTACTCATATATA
CTTTAGATTGATTTAAAACTTCATTTTTAATTTAAAAGGATCTAGGTGAAGATCCTTTTTGATAATCTCA
TGACCAAAATCCCTTAACGTGAGTTTTCGTTCCACTGAGCGTCAGACCCCGTAGAAAAGATCAAAGGATC
TTCTTGAGATCCTTTTTTTCTGCGCGTAATCTGCTGCTTGCAAACAAAAAAACCACCGCTACCAGCGGTG
GTTTGTTTGCCGGATCAAGAGCTACCAACTCTTTTTCCGAAGGTAACTGGCTTCAGCAGAGCGCAGATAC
CAAATACTGTTCTTCTAGTGTAGCCGTAGTTAGGCCACCACTTCAAGAACTCTGTAGCACCGCCTACATA
CCTCGCTCTGCTAATCCTGTTACCAGTGGCTGCTGCCAGTGGCGATAAGTCGTGTCTTACCGGGTTGGAC
TCAAGACGATAGTTACCGGATAAGGCGCAGCGGTCGGGCTGAACGGGGGGTTCGTGCACACAGCCCAGCT
TGGAGCGAACGACCTACACCGAACTGAGATACCTACAGCGTGAGCTATGAGAAAGCGCCACGCTTCCCGA
AGGGAGAAAGGCGGACAGGTATCCGGTAAGCGGCAGGGTCGGAACAGGAGAGCGCACGAGGGAGCTTCCA
GGGGGAAACGCCTGGTATCTTTATAGTCCTGTCGGGTTTCGCCACCTCTGACTTGAGCGTCGATTTTTGT
GATGCTCGTCAGGGGGGCGGAGCCTATGGAAAAACGCCAGCAACGCGGCCTTTTTACGGTTCCTGGCCTT
TTGCTGGCC
Features (pLannotate 1.2.2; 19 found; start..end, strand, type, name):
     15..255     +  promoter       U6 promoter: RNA polymerase III promoter for human U6 snRNA
    283..358     +  misc_RNA       gRNA scaffold: guide RNA scaffold for the Streptococcus pyogenes CRISPR/Cas9 system
    365..408     +  misc_RNA       gRNA scaffold (fragment): guide RNA scaffold for the Streptococcus pyogenes CRISPR/Cas9 system
    455..740     +  enhancer       CMV enhancer: human cytomegalovirus immediate early enhancer; contains an 18-bp deletion relative to the standard CMV enhancer
    742..1019    +  promoter       chicken β-actin promoter: No description available
   1020..1247    +  intron         hybrid intron: hybrid between chicken β-actin (CBA) and minute virus of mice (MMV) introns (Gray et al., 2011)
   1385..2986    +  CDS            Cas9(N): N-terminal portion of Streptococcus pyogenes Cas9 (Zetsche et al., 2015)
   2987..5485    +  CDS            Cas9(C): C-terminal portion of Streptococcus pyogenes Cas9 (Zetsche et al., 2015)
   5486..5533    +  CDS            nucleoplasmin NLS: bipartite nuclear localization signal from nucleoplasmin
   5603..6316    +  CDS            EGFP: EGFP is a basic (constitutively fluorescent) green fluorescent protein published in 1996, derived from Aequorea victoria. It is reported to be a rapidly-maturing weak dimer with moderate acid sensitivity.
   6350..6461    +  polyA_signal   bGH poly(A) signal: bovine growth hormone polyadenylation signal
   6566..6706    +  repeat_region  AAV2 ITR: inverted terminal repeat of adeno-associated virus serotype 2 inverted
   6711..6762    -  misc_feature   bom (fragment): basis of mobility region from pBR322
   6781..7236    +  rep_origin     f1 ori (sequence partly withheld): f1 bacteriophage origin of replication; arrow indicates direction of (+) strand synthesis
   7237..7286    -  misc_feature   bom (fragment): basis of mobility region from pBR322
   7388..7423    -  CDS            rop (fragment): Rop protein, which maintains plasmids at low copy number; rop
   7518..7622    +  promoter       AmpR promoter: bla
   7623..8483    +  CDS            AmpR: β-lactamase; bla; confers resistance to ampicillin, carbenicillin, and related antibiotics
   8654..9242    +  rep_origin     ori: high-copy-number ColE1/pMB1/pBR322/pUC origin of replication
