[The description below was written by a language model from this plasmid's Addgene catalogue record and pLannotate feature annotations shown in this document.]
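Description:
PX458_RERE_1 is an all-in-one mammalian CRISPR/Cas9 expression plasmid built on the PX458 backbone, carrying a guide RNA directed at the 3' end of the human RERE gene. It is propagated in E. coli as a high-copy plasmid through a ColE1/pUC-type origin and selected with ampicillin via the β-lactamase (AmpR) cassette. An f1 phage origin is also present, along with a single annotated AAV2 inverted terminal repeat and short bom and rop fragments that appear to be backbone remnants rather than functional parts of the design.

The payload consists of two expression units. A human U6 RNA polymerase III promoter drives the RERE-targeting spacer, inserted by Gibson cloning, fused to the Streptococcus pyogenes guide RNA scaffold; a second, partial scaffold fragment is annotated just downstream. A hybrid promoter made up of the CMV enhancer, chicken β-actin promoter and a hybrid intron then drives S. pyogenes Cas9, which the annotation software splits into contiguous N- and C-terminal portions that together form the full coding sequence. Cas9 is followed by a nucleoplasmin nuclear localization signal and then EGFP, with a bGH polyadenylation signal terminating the transcript. The element linking Cas9 to EGFP is not annotated in the feature table, but EGFP fluorescence can be used to identify or sort transfected cells.

According to the depositor comments, the plasmid belongs to a CRISPR-based epitope tagging system that adds a tag, currently FLAG, to endogenous proteins. Cutting near the 3' end of RERE is presumably meant to promote tag insertion from a separately supplied donor, allowing ChIP-seq of the endogenously expressed DNA-binding protein with a standard anti-tag antibody.
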