Addgene plasmid #101073: PX458_RERE_1
Purpose: Encodes gRNA for 3' target of human RERE
Depositing lab: Eric Mendenhall & Richard M. Myers. Depositing organization: University of Alabama in Huntsville. Publication: CETCh-seq: CRISPR epitope tagging ChIP-seq of DNA-binding proteins. Savic D, Partridge EC, Newberry KM, Smith SB, Meadows SK, Roberts BS, Mackiewicz M, Mendenhall EM, Myers RM. Genome Res. 2015 Sep 9. 10.1101/gr.193540.115 PubMed 26355004.
Backbone
  Vector backbone: PX458
  Backbone manufacturer: Feng Zhang (Addgene plasmid # 48138)
  Vector type: CRISPR
Growth in bacteria
  Bacterial resistance: Ampicillin, 100 μg/mL
  Growth temperature: 37°C
  Growth strain: DH5alpha
  Copy number: High Copy
Gene/Insert
  Gene/Insert name: gRNA against RERE
  gRNA/shRNA sequence: GTTATTTATTTGTTAACGC
  Species: H. sapiens (human)
  Entrez Gene: RERE (a.k.a. ARG, ARP, ATN1L, DNB1, NEDBEH)
  Cloning method: Gibson Cloning
Terms and licenses: Academic/Nonprofit Terms; Industry Terms: Not Available to Industry
Depositor comments: Note: This plasmid is part of the Mendenhall and Meyers CRISPR-based Tagging system to add a tag (currently using FLAG) to endogenous proteins. Please see https://www.addgene.org/crispr/tagging/ for more details.
How to cite: PX458_RERE_1 was a gift from Eric Mendenhall & Richard M. Myers (Addgene plasmid # 101073 ; http://n2t.net/addgene:101073 ; RRID:Addgene_101073)
